Addgene plasmid #132463: pZNF668.1.0-gDNA
Purpose: CRISPR/Cas9 plasmid to create GFP fusion proteins
Depositing lab: Kevin White. Depositing organization: University of Chicago.
Backbone
  Vector backbone: pX330
  Backbone manufacturer: addgene ID: 42230
  Vector type: CRISPR
Growth in bacteria
  Bacterial resistance: Ampicillin, 100 μg/mL
  Growth temperature: 37°C
  Growth strain: DH5alpha
  Copy number: High Copy
Gene/Insert
  Gene/Insert name: ZNF668
  gRNA/shRNA sequence: GCTGGGGGGTCATGGGCTTC AGG
  Species: H. sapiens (human)
  Entrez Gene: ZNF668
  Cloning method: Restriction Enzyme; 5′ cloning site BbsI (destroyed during cloning); 3′ cloning site BbsI (destroyed during cloning)
Terms and licenses: Academic/Nonprofit Terms; Industry Terms: Not Available to Industry
Depositor comments: gRNA sequence also includes uncloned PAM after the space
How to cite: pZNF668.1.0-gDNA was a gift from Kevin White (Addgene plasmid # 132463 ; http://n2t.net/addgene:132463 ; RRID:Addgene_132463)
