[The description below was written by a language model from this plasmid's Addgene catalogue record and pLannotate feature annotations shown in this document.]
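Description:
pZNF668.1.0-gDNA is a CRISPR/Cas9 expression plasmid built on the pX330 backbone, carrying a single guide RNA directed against the human ZNF668 gene. It is an all-in-one mammalian expression vector that delivers both the nuclease and the guide from one plasmid. In bacteria it is maintained through a high-copy ColE1/pUC-type origin and selected with ampicillin via the β-lactamase (AmpR) gene. An f1 phage origin is also present, along with short pBR322-derived bom and rop fragments and a single AAV2 ITR, all of which appear to be backbone remnants rather than functional elements.

The guide cassette consists of a human U6 RNA polymerase III promoter, which sits at the end of the circular sequence record and reads across the numbering origin into the Streptococcus pyogenes gRNA scaffold. The ZNF668-specific spacer was cloned between them at the BbsI sites, which were destroyed in the process. The PAM listed with the guide in the record is part of the genomic target only and is not in the plasmid. S. pyogenes Cas9 is annotated as contiguous N- and C-terminal portions that together make up the full coding sequence. It is driven by a hybrid promoter made of the CMV enhancer, the chicken β-actin promoter and a hybrid intron, carries a C-terminal nucleoplasmin nuclear localization signal, and ends at a bovine growth hormone polyadenylation signal.

The stated purpose is to create GFP fusion proteins. This plasmid contains no GFP sequence or homology arms, so it presumably supplies the targeted double-strand break at ZNF668 and would be paired with a separate donor template for knock-in tagging, which the record does not describe.
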