Features (pLannotate 1.2.2; 18 found; start..end, strand, type, name):
      1..76      +  misc_RNA       gRNA scaffold: guide RNA scaffold for the Streptococcus pyogenes CRISPR/Cas9 system
     83..126     +  misc_RNA       gRNA scaffold (fragment): guide RNA scaffold for the Streptococcus pyogenes CRISPR/Cas9 system
    173..458     +  enhancer       CMV enhancer: human cytomegalovirus immediate early enhancer; contains an 18-bp deletion relative to the standard CMV enhancer
    460..737     +  promoter       chicken β-actin promoter: No description available
    738..965     +  intron         hybrid intron: hybrid between chicken β-actin (CBA) and minute virus of mice (MMV) introns (Gray et al., 2011)
   1103..2704    +  CDS            Cas9(N): N-terminal portion of Streptococcus pyogenes Cas9 (Zetsche et al., 2015)
   2705..5203    +  CDS            Cas9(C): C-terminal portion of Streptococcus pyogenes Cas9 (Zetsche et al., 2015)
   5204..5251    +  CDS            nucleoplasmin NLS: bipartite nuclear localization signal from nucleoplasmin
   5285..5396    +  polyA_signal   bGH poly(A) signal: bovine growth hormone polyadenylation signal
   5501..5641    +  repeat_region  AAV2 ITR: inverted terminal repeat of adeno-associated virus serotype 2 inverted
   5646..5697    -  misc_feature   bom (fragment): basis of mobility region from pBR322
   5716..6171    +  rep_origin     f1 ori (sequence partly withheld): f1 bacteriophage origin of replication; arrow indicates direction of (+) strand synthesis
   6172..6221    -  misc_feature   bom (fragment): basis of mobility region from pBR322
   6323..6358    -  CDS            rop (fragment): Rop protein, which maintains plasmids at low copy number; rop
   6453..6557    +  promoter       AmpR promoter: bla
   6558..7418    +  CDS            AmpR: β-lactamase; bla; confers resistance to ampicillin, carbenicillin, and related antibiotics
   7589..8177    +  rep_origin     ori: high-copy-number ColE1/pMB1/pBR322/pUC origin of replication
   8239..8479    +  promoter       U6 promoter: RNA polymerase III promoter for human U6 snRNA
>Addgene plasmid #132463 | pZNF668.1.0-gDNA | addgene full sequence | sequence record 267053 | Addgene NGS Result
GTTTTAGAGCTAGAAATAGCAAGTTAAAATAAGGCTAGTCCGTTATCAACTTGAAAAAGTGGCACCGAGT
CGGTGCTTTTTTGTTTTAGAGCTAGAAATAGCAAGTTAAAATAAGGCTAGTCCGTTTTTAGCGCGTGCGC
CAATTCTGCAGACAAATGGCTCTAGAGGTACCCGTTACATAACTTACGGTAAATGGCCCGCCTGGCTGAC
CGCCCAACGACCCCCGCCCATTGACGTCAATAGTAACGCCAATAGGGACTTTCCATTGACGTCAATGGGT
GGAGTATTTACGGTAAACTGCCCACTTGGCAGTACATCAAGTGTATCATATGCCAAGTACGCCCCCTATT
GACGTCAATGACGGTAAATGGCCCGCCTGGCATTGTGCCCAGTACATGACCTTATGGGACTTTCCTACTT
GGCAGTACATCTACGTATTAGTCATCGCTATTACCATGGTCGAGGTGAGCCCCACGTTCTGCTTCACTCT
CCCCATCTCCCCCCCCTCCCCACCCCCAATTTTGTATTTATTTATTTTTTAATTATTTTGTGCAGCGATG
GGGGCGGGGGGGGGGGGGGGGCGCGCGCCAGGCGGGGCGGGGCGGGGCGAGGGGCGGGGCGGGGCGAGGC
GGAGAGGTGCGGCGGCAGCCAATCAGAGCGGCGCGCTCCGAAAGTTTCCTTTTATGGCGAGGCGGCGGCG
GCGGCGGCCCTATAAAAAGCGAAGCGCGCGGCGGGCGGGAGTCGCTGCGCGCTGCCTTCGCCCCGTGCCC
CGCTCCGCCGCCGCCTCGCGCCGCCCGCCCCGGCTCTGACTGACCGCGTTACTCCCACAGGTGAGCGGGC
GGGACGGCCCTTCTCCTCCGGGCTGTAATTAGCTGAGCAAGAGGTAAGGGTTTAAGGGATGGTTGGTTGG
TGGGGTATTAATGTTTAATTACCTGGAGCACCTGCCTGAAATCACTTTTTTTCAGGTTGGACCGGTGCCA
CCATGGACTATAAGGACCACGACGGAGACTACAAGGATCATGATATTGATTACAAAGACGATGACGATAA
GATGGCCCCAAAGAAGAAGCGGAAGGTCGGTATCCACGGAGTCCCAGCAGCCGACAAGAAGTACAGCATC
GGCCTGGACATCGGCACCAACTCTGTGGGCTGGGCCGTGATCACCGACGAGTACAAGGTGCCCAGCAAGA
AATTCAAGGTGCTGGGCAACACCGACCGGCACAGCATCAAGAAGAACCTGATCGGAGCCCTGCTGTTCGA
CAGCGGCGAAACAGCCGAGGCCACCCGGCTGAAGAGAACCGCCAGAAGAAGATACACCAGACGGAAGAAC
CGGATCTGCTATCTGCAAGAGATCTTCAGCAACGAGATGGCCAAGGTGGACGACAGCTTCTTCCACAGAC
TGGAAGAGTCCTTCCTGGTGGAAGAGGATAAGAAGCACGAGCGGCACCCCATCTTCGGCAACATCGTGGA
CGAGGTGGCCTACCACGAGAAGTACCCCACCATCTACCACCTGAGAAAGAAACTGGTGGACAGCACCGAC
AAGGCCGACCTGCGGCTGATCTATCTGGCCCTGGCCCACATGATCAAGTTCCGGGGCCACTTCCTGATCG
AGGGCGACCTGAACCCCGACAACAGCGACGTGGACAAGCTGTTCATCCAGCTGGTGCAGACCTACAACCA
GCTGTTCGAGGAAAACCCCATCAACGCCAGCGGCGTGGACGCCAAGGCCATCCTGTCTGCCAGACTGAGC
AAGAGCAGACGGCTGGAAAATCTGATCGCCCAGCTGCCCGGCGAGAAGAAGAATGGCCTGTTCGGAAACC
TGATTGCCCTGAGCCTGGGCCTGACCCCCAACTTCAAGAGCAACTTCGACCTGGCCGAGGATGCCAAACT
GCAGCTGAGCAAGGACACCTACGACGACGACCTGGACAACCTGCTGGCCCAGATCGGCGACCAGTACGCC
GACCTGTTTCTGGCCGCCAAGAACCTGTCCGACGCCATCCTGCTGAGCGACATCCTGAGAGTGAACACCG
AGATCACCAAGGCCCCCCTGAGCGCCTCTATGATCAAGAGATACGACGAGCACCACCAGGACCTGACCCT
GCTGAAAGCTCTCGTGCGGCAGCAGCTGCCTGAGAAGTACAAAGAGATTTTCTTCGACCAGAGCAAGAAC
GGCTACGCCGGCTACATTGACGGCGGAGCCAGCCAGGAAGAGTTCTACAAGTTCATCAAGCCCATCCTGG
AAAAGATGGACGGCACCGAGGAACTGCTCGTGAAGCTGAACAGAGAGGACCTGCTGCGGAAGCAGCGGAC
CTTCGACAACGGCAGCATCCCCCACCAGATCCACCTGGGAGAGCTGCACGCCATTCTGCGGCGGCAGGAA
GATTTTTACCCATTCCTGAAGGACAACCGGGAAAAGATCGAGAAGATCCTGACCTTCCGCATCCCCTACT
ACGTGGGCCCTCTGGCCAGGGGAAACAGCAGATTCGCCTGGATGACCAGAAAGAGCGAGGAAACCATCAC
CCCCTGGAACTTCGAGGAAGTGGTGGACAAGGGCGCTTCCGCCCAGAGCTTCATCGAGCGGATGACCAAC
TTCGATAAGAACCTGCCCAACGAGAAGGTGCTGCCCAAGCACAGCCTGCTGTACGAGTACTTCACCGTGT
ATAACGAGCTGACCAAAGTGAAATACGTGACCGAGGGAATGAGAAAGCCCGCCTTCCTGAGCGGCGAGCA
GAAAAAGGCCATCGTGGACCTGCTGTTCAAGACCAACCGGAAAGTGACCGTGAAGCAGCTGAAAGAGGAC
TACTTCAAGAAAATCGAGTGCTTCGACTCCGTGGAAATCTCCGGCGTGGAAGATCGGTTCAACGCCTCCC
TGGGCACATACCACGATCTGCTGAAAATTATCAAGGACAAGGACTTCCTGGACAATGAGGAAAACGAGGA
CATTCTGGAAGATATCGTGCTGACCCTGACACTGTTTGAGGACAGAGAGATGATCGAGGAACGGCTGAAA
ACCTATGCCCACCTGTTCGACGACAAAGTGATGAAGCAGCTGAAGCGGCGGAGATACACCGGCTGGGGCA
GGCTGAGCCGGAAGCTGATCAACGGCATCCGGGACAAGCAGTCCGGCAAGACAATCCTGGATTTCCTGAA
GTCCGACGGCTTCGCCAACAGAAACTTCATGCAGCTGATCCACGACGACAGCCTGACCTTTAAAGAGGAC
ATCCAGAAAGCCCAGGTGTCCGGCCAGGGCGATAGCCTGCACGAGCACATTGCCAATCTGGCCGGCAGCC
CCGCCATTAAGAAGGGCATCCTGCAGACAGTGAAGGTGGTGGACGAGCTCGTGAAAGTGATGGGCCGGCA
CAAGCCCGAGAACATCGTGATCGAAATGGCCAGAGAGAACCAGACCACCCAGAAGGGACAGAAGAACAGC
CGCGAGAGAATGAAGCGGATCGAAGAGGGCATCAAAGAGCTGGGCAGCCAGATCCTGAAAGAACACCCCG
TGGAAAACACCCAGCTGCAGAACGAGAAGCTGTACCTGTACTACCTGCAGAATGGGCGGGATATGTACGT
GGACCAGGAACTGGACATCAACCGGCTGTCCGACTACGATGTGGACCATATCGTGCCTCAGAGCTTTCTG
AAGGACGACTCCATCGACAACAAGGTGCTGACCAGAAGCGACAAGAACCGGGGCAAGAGCGACAACGTGC
CCTCCGAAGAGGTCGTGAAGAAGATGAAGAACTACTGGCGGCAGCTGCTGAACGCCAAGCTGATTACCCA
GAGAAAGTTCGACAATCTGACCAAGGCCGAGAGAGGCGGCCTGAGCGAACTGGATAAGGCCGGCTTCATC
AAGAGACAGCTGGTGGAAACCCGGCAGATCACAAAGCACGTGGCACAGATCCTGGACTCCCGGATGAACA
CTAAGTACGACGAGAATGACAAGCTGATCCGGGAAGTGAAAGTGATCACCCTGAAGTCCAAGCTGGTGTC
CGATTTCCGGAAGGATTTCCAGTTTTACAAAGTGCGCGAGATCAACAACTACCACCACGCCCACGACGCC
TACCTGAACGCCGTCGTGGGAACCGCCCTGATCAAAAAGTACCCTAAGCTGGAAAGCGAGTTCGTGTACG
GCGACTACAAGGTGTACGACGTGCGGAAGATGATCGCCAAGAGCGAGCAGGAAATCGGCAAGGCTACCGC
CAAGTACTTCTTCTACAGCAACATCATGAACTTTTTCAAGACCGAGATTACCCTGGCCAACGGCGAGATC
CGGAAGCGGCCTCTGATCGAGACAAACGGCGAAACCGGGGAGATCGTGTGGGATAAGGGCCGGGATTTTG
CCACCGTGCGGAAAGTGCTGAGCATGCCCCAAGTGAATATCGTGAAAAAGACCGAGGTGCAGACAGGCGG
CTTCAGCAAAGAGTCTATCCTGCCCAAGAGGAACAGCGATAAGCTGATCGCCAGAAAGAAGGACTGGGAC
CCTAAGAAGTACGGCGGCTTCGACAGCCCCACCGTGGCCTATTCTGTGCTGGTGGTGGCCAAAGTGGAAA
AGGGCAAGTCCAAGAAACTGAAGAGTGTGAAAGAGCTGCTGGGGATCACCATCATGGAAAGAAGCAGCTT
CGAGAAGAATCCCATCGACTTTCTGGAAGCCAAGGGCTACAAAGAAGTGAAAAAGGACCTGATCATCAAG
CTGCCTAAGTACTCCCTGTTCGAGCTGGAAAACGGCCGGAAGAGAATGCTGGCCTCTGCCGGCGAACTGC
AGAAGGGAAACGAACTGGCCCTGCCCTCCAAATATGTGAACTTCCTGTACCTGGCCAGCCACTATGAGAA
GCTGAAGGGCTCCCCCGAGGATAATGAGCAGAAACAGCTGTTTGTGGAACAGCACAAGCACTACCTGGAC
GAGATCATCGAGCAGATCAGCGAGTTCTCCAAGAGAGTGATCCTGGCCGACGCTAATCTGGACAAAGTGC
TGTCCGCCTACAACAAGCACCGGGATAAGCCCATCAGAGAGCAGGCCGAGAATATCATCCACCTGTTTAC
CCTGACCAATCTGGGAGCCCCTGCCGCCTTCAAGTACTTTGACACCACCATCGACCGGAAGAGGTACACC
AGCACCAAAGAGGTGCTGGACGCCACCCTGATCCACCAGAGCATCACCGGCCTGTACGAGACACGGATCG
ACCTGTCTCAGCTGGGAGGCGACAAAAGGCCGGCGGCCACGAAAAAGGCCGGCCAGGCAAAAAAGAAAAA
GTAAGAATTCCTAGAGCTCGCTGATCAGCCTCGACTGTGCCTTCTAGTTGCCAGCCATCTGTTGTTTGCC
CCTCCCCCGTGCCTTCCTTGACCCTGGAAGGTGCCACTCCCACTGTCCTTTCCTAATAAAATGAGGAAAT
TGCATCGCATTGTCTGAGTAGGTGTCATTCTATTCTGGGGGGTGGGGTGGGGCAGGACAGCAAGGGGGAG
GATTGGGAAGAGAATAGCAGGCATGCTGGGGAGCGGCCGCAGGAACCCCTAGTGATGGAGTTGGCCACTC
CCTCTCTGCGCGCTCGCTCGCTCACTGAGGCCGGGCGACCAAAGGTCGCCCGACGCCCGGGCTTTGCCCG
GGCGGCCTCAGTGAGCGAGCGAGCGCGCAGCTGCCTGCAGGGGCGCCTGATGCGGTATTTTCTCCTTACG
CATCTGTGCGGTATTTCACACCGCATA
[95 nt withheld, positions 5698-5792]
T
[46 nt withheld, positions 5794-5839]
C
[141 nt withheld, positions 5841-5981]
CCTTTGACGTTGGAGTCCACGTTCTTT
[37 nt withheld, positions 6009-6045]
ACTCTATCTCGGGCTATTCTTTTGATTTATAAGGGATTTTGCCGATTTCGGTCTATTGGTTAAAAAATGA
GCTGATTTAACAAAAATTTAACGCGAATTTTAACAAAATATTAACGTTTACAATTTTATGGTGCACTCTC
AGTACAATCTGCTCTGATGCCGCATAGTTAAGCCAGCCCCGACACCCGCCAACACCCGCTGACGCGCCCT
GACGGGCTTGTCTGCTCCCGGCATCCGCTTACAGACAAGCTGTGACCGTCTCCGGGAGCTGCATGTGTCA
GAGGTTTTCACCGTCATCACCGAAACGCGCGAGACGAAAGGGCCTCGTGATACGCCTATTTTTATAGGTT
AATGTCATGATAATAATGGTTTCTTAGACGTCAGGTGGCACTTTTCGGGGAAATGTGCGCGGAACCCCTA
TTTGTTTATTTTTCTAAATACATTCAAATATGTATCCGCTCATGAGACAATAACCCTGATAAATGCTTCA
ATAATATTGAAAAAGGAAGAGTATGAGTATTCAACATTTCCGTGTCGCCCTTATTCCCTTTTTTGCGGCA
TTTTGCCTTCCTGTTTTTGCTCACCCAGAAACGCTGGTGAAAGTAAAAGATGCTGAAGATCAGTTGGGTG
CACGAGTGGGTTACATCGAACTGGATCTCAACAGCGGTAAGATCCTTGAGAGTTTTCGCCCCGAAGAACG
TTTTCCAATGATGAGCACTTTTAAAGTTCTGCTATGTGGCGCGGTATTATCCCGTATTGACGCCGGGCAA
GAGCAACTCGGTCGCCGCATACACTATTCTCAGAATGACTTGGTTGAGTACTCACCAGTCACAGAAAAGC
ATCTTACGGATGGCATGACAGTAAGAGAATTATGCAGTGCTGCCATAACCATGAGTGATAACACTGCGGC
CAACTTACTTCTGACAACGATCGGAGGACCGAAGGAGCTAACCGCTTTTTTGCACAACATGGGGGATCAT
GTAACTCGCCTTGATCGTTGGGAACCGGAGCTGAATGAAGCCATACCAAACGACGAGCGTGACACCACGA
TGCCTGTAGCAATGGCAACAACGTTGCGCAAACTATTAACTGGCGAACTACTTACTCTAGCTTCCCGGCA
ACAATTAATAGACTGGATGGAGGCGGATAAAGTTGCAGGACCACTTCTGCGCTCGGCCCTTCCGGCTGGC
TGGTTTATTGCTGATAAATCTGGAGCCGGTGAGCGTGGAAGCCGCGGTATCATTGCAGCACTGGGGCCAG
ATGGTAAGCCCTCCCGTATCGTAGTTATCTACACGACGGGGAGTCAGGCAACTATGGATGAACGAAATAG
ACAGATCGCTGAGATAGGTGCCTCACTGATTAAGCATTGGTAACTGTCAGACCAAGTTTACTCATATATA
CTTTAGATTGATTTAAAACTTCATTTTTAATTTAAAAGGATCTAGGTGAAGATCCTTTTTGATAATCTCA
TGACCAAAATCCCTTAACGTGAGTTTTCGTTCCACTGAGCGTCAGACCCCGTAGAAAAGATCAAAGGATC
TTCTTGAGATCCTTTTTTTCTGCGCGTAATCTGCTGCTTGCAAACAAAAAAACCACCGCTACCAGCGGTG
GTTTGTTTGCCGGATCAAGAGCTACCAACTCTTTTTCCGAAGGTAACTGGCTTCAGCAGAGCGCAGATAC
CAAATACTGTTCTTCTAGTGTAGCCGTAGTTAGGCCACCACTTCAAGAACTCTGTAGCACCGCCTACATA
CCTCGCTCTGCTAATCCTGTTACCAGTGGCTGCTGCCAGTGGCGATAAGTCGTGTCTTACCGGGTTGGAC
TCAAGACGATAGTTACCGGATAAGGCGCAGCGGTCGGGCTGAACGGGGGGTTCGTGCACACAGCCCAGCT
TGGAGCGAACGACCTACACCGAACTGAGATACCTACAGCGTGAGCTATGAGAAAGCGCCACGCTTCCCGA
AGGGAGAAAGGCGGACAGGTATCCGGTAAGCGGCAGGGTCGGAACAGGAGAGCGCACGAGGGAGCTTCCA
GGGGGAAACGCCTGGTATCTTTATAGTCCTGTCGGGTTTCGCCACCTCTGACTTGAGCGTCGATTTTTGT
GATGCTCGTCAGGGGGGCGGAGCCTATGGAAAAACGCCAGCAACGCGGCCTTTTTACGGTTCCTGGCCTT
TTGCTGGCCTTTTGCTCACATGTGAGGGCCTATTTCCCATGATTCCTTCATATTTGCATATACGATACAA
GGCTGTTAGAGAGATAATTGGAATTAATTTGACTGTAAACACAAAGATATTAGTACAAAATACGTGACGT
AGAAAGTAATAATTTCTTGGGTAGTTTGCAGTTTTAAAATTATGTTTTAAAATGGACTATCATATGCTTA
CCGTAACTTGAAAGTATTTCGATTTCTTGGCTTTATATATCTTGTGGAAAGGACGAAACACCGGCTGGGG
GGTCATGGGCTTC
